Addgene plasmid #39669: KHBD00585
Depositing lab: Bart Deplancke. Depositing organization: Swiss Federal Institute of Technology (EPFL). Publication: Automated protein-DNA interaction screening of Drosophila regulatory elements. Korneel Hens, Jean-Daniel Feuz, Alina Isakova, Antonina Lagovitina, Andreas Massouras, Julien Bryois, Patrick Callaerts, Susan E. Celniker, Bart Deplancke. Nat Methods. 2011 Oct 30;8(12):1065-70. 10.1038/nmeth.1763 PubMed 22037703.
Backbone
  Vector backbone: pDONR221
  Backbone manufacturer: Invitrogen
  Backbone size w/o insert (bp): 2536
  Vector type: Gateway DONR vector
Growth in bacteria
  Bacterial resistance: Kanamycin, 50 μg/mL
  Growth temperature: 37°C
  Growth strain: DH5alpha
  Copy number: High Copy
Gene/Insert
  Gene/Insert name: CG2914 (alt names: FBgn0005660; Ets21C; Ets at 21C)
  Species: D. melanogaster (fly)
  Insert size (bp): 1425
  Entrez Gene: Ets21C (a.k.a. Dmel_CG2914, CG2914, D-Ets-6, D-Ets6, D-ets-6, Dmel\CG2914, ETS6, Ets, Ets6, ets21C, ets21c)
  Promoter: none
  Cloning method: Gateway Cloning
  Sequencing primers: 5′ M13-F20; 3′ M13R
Terms and licenses: Academic/Nonprofit Terms; Industry Terms: Not Available to Industry
Depositor comments: Please note that the ORFs in this collection were cloned open-ended (without a stop codon).
How to cite: KHBD00585 was a gift from Bart Deplancke (Addgene plasmid # 39669 ; http://n2t.net/addgene:39669 ; RRID:Addgene_39669)
