[The description below was written by a language model from this plasmid's Addgene catalogue record.]
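Description:
KHBD00585 is a Gateway entry clone built in the pDONR221 backbone, carrying the open reading frame of the Drosophila melanogaster gene CG2914, better known as Ets21C (Ets at 21C), a member of the ETS family of transcription factors. The insert is recorded as 1425 bp in a backbone of about 2.5 kb without insert. The plasmid is maintained in E. coli as a high-copy vector under kanamycin selection. No feature table accompanies the record, so details such as the origin of replication and the exact positions of the recombination sites are not listed. As a product of Gateway cloning into a DONR vector, the ORF would be expected to sit between attL sites, with M13 forward and reverse primer sites flanking the insert for sequence verification.

There is no promoter driving the insert, so this construct is not an expression vector in its own right. It serves as a shuttle from which the coding sequence can be moved by LR recombination into destination vectors that supply the promoter, tags and host-specific elements. The depositor notes that ORFs in this collection were cloned open-ended, without a stop codon, which allows in-frame C-terminal fusions in the destination vector and means that a stop codon must be provided downstream. The clone belongs to a collection of fly ORFs associated with work on automated protein-DNA interaction screening of Drosophila regulatory elements, which is consistent with its use as a source of transcription factor coding sequence for such assays.
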