>Addgene plasmid #39669 | KHBD00585 | depositor partial sequence | sequence record 50109 | KHBD00585 sequence 1425 bps
ATGGCCATTCTACAGAATAGCCGCCAGAGCCACAAGCAACTCCCAATCATCAGCCAGACGATTCGCAGTG
CTTGGTGCCAACAGAGGCCGATTAATGCCATGCATCAGGATGTCCGGCAAAAAAGCATCGGATCCGGAAA
CGAGACCAAACTGGAAGCGAAGGAGACGGAAGTTCCCACCAACAGAAGAAGACGCAGAAGGCGTTGCAGC
AGTAGCTCCACCAGCGACTCAAGCGCATCCTCATATTCCTCAACAGACTCGGATTCCGGGTCCTCCACCA
GCAGCAGTAGCATAAGAAGCCAATTACCCGCCCTCAACTTGCCAGTGCCCCTCCCGCTGGCGACACCCAC
TCCGCCCGCCGTTTCATCGCCTCACCAGGCGCCATCTCCTCGAAGGAACTCCAGCGACTCCAACCGGAGC
GTCTCTCCCGTGGAGGTGCCCGTGGATCCGCACGCTTGGACGCCCGAGGACATTGCCAGCTGGGTGAGAT
GGGCGACGCGCAAGTTCAAACTGGACCCGGAGCCGGATATCGACAGGTTTCCCAAGGATGCCCAGGAGCT
GTGCGATCTGTCTCGCGCGGACTTCTGGGTCTGTGCAGGATCAAGGCGCGGAGGCATGCTCCTGGCGCAG
CACTTCGCGATCAGCTTATACCACGCCACCGGACGGGAGACGAGTCCGATGCTCAACGACGACGAACCAA
ATCCGTACCAGCTGCTGAACGCTGCCTCGCACCGATTGGTTGCCCAAGGCTCAGGGGGCCAAATCCAGCT
GTGGCAGTTTCTGCTGGAGCTGCTCGCTGATTCGTCCAACGCGAACGCCATCAGCTGGGAGGGCCAATCG
GGCGAGTTCCGGCTCATCGACCCGGACGAGGTGGCCAGGCGGTGGGGCGAGCGCAAGGCCAAACCGAACA
TGAACTACGACAAGCTGAGCCGGGCACTCAGGTACTACTACGACAAGAACATCATGACCAAGGTGCACGG
AAAGCGGTATGCCTACAAGTTTGACTTCCACGGTCTGATGGCCGCATGCCAGGCTCAGGCGCAGGGAGGA
GATCCGGCCTCCAGTATGCTGGGTTCCTACAATCACCACGCCGGCGGTGCGATGCAGTTGGGCCGCCACC
CGCCGCCACTGCACCACCATCCACAGCACTCACATCCGCACCACCAGCTGGGGCAGCCCCACTTTCTGCA
CCCGCACCACTCGTCGCCCGCCTCGAACAGCTCCAGCCTGGGATTCCCCTCGTCCTCGACGGCCTCTTCG
CAGGCCTCGCCCGGCCAGGCGCCCGCCTCCTCCTCCGCCTCCACTTCGAATTTTACTGCTCCATTCCAAG
GTGGGACAGCCGGCGTAGACCCGGCCAGGACGTCCACATCTTCTGCGGGAAACTACGACCAGGGCCCGGT
CACTCCCACCACAAATGCATTCAAC
