>Addgene plasmid #39669 | KHBD00585 | addgene partial sequence | sequence record 51904 | M13Rev
AATAATGATTTTATTTTGACTGATAGTGACCTGTTCGTTGCAACAAATTGATAAGCAATGCTTTCTTATA
ATGCCAACTTTGTACAAGAAAGTTGGCAAGTTGAATGCATTTGTGGTGGGAGTGACCGGGCCCTGGTCGT
AGTTTCCCGCAGAAGATGTGGACGTCCTGGCCGGGTCTACGCCGGCTGTCCCACCTTGGAATGGAGCAGT
AAAATTCGAAGTGGAGGCGGAGGAGGAGGCGGGCGCCTGGCCGGGCGAGGCCTGCGAAGAGGCCGTCGAG
GACGAGGGGAATCCCAGGCTGGAGCTGTTCGAGGCGGGCGACGAGTGGTGCGGGTGCAGAAAGTGGGGCT
GCCCCAGCTGGTGGTGCGGATGTGAGTGCTGTGGATGGTGGTGCAGTGGCGGCGGGTGGCGGCCCAACTG
CATCGCACCGCCGGCGTGGTGATTGTAGGAACCCAGCATACTGGAGGCCGGATCTCCTCCCTGCGCCTGA
GCCTGGCATGCGGCCATCAGACCGTGGAAGTCAAACTTGTAGGCATACCGCTTTCCGTGCACCTTGGTCA
TGATGTTCTTGTCGTAGTAGTACCTGAGTGCCCGGCTCAGCTTGTCGTAGTTCATGTTCGGTTTGGCCTT
GCGCTCGCCCCACCGCCTGGCCACCTCGTCCGGGTCGATGAGCCGGAACTCGCCCGATTGGCCCTCCCAG
CTGATGGCGTTCGCGTTGGACGAATCAGCGAGCAGCTCCAGCAGAA
